Addgene plasmid #232909: pHRep-HKH1
Purpose: Plasmid for disruption of the phaC1 locus of Cupriavidus necator via homologous recombination
Depositing lab: Anita Emmerstorfer-Augustin. Depositing organization: Technische Universitaet Graz. Publication: CnRed: Efficient, Marker-free Genome Engineering of Cupriavidus necator H16 by Adapted Lambda Red Recombineering. Arhar S, Pirchner J, Stolterfoht-Stock H, Reicher K, Kourist R, Emmerstorfer-Augustin A. ACS Synth Biol. 2025 Feb 24. doi: 10.1021/acssynbio.4c00757. PubMed 39989320.
Backbone
  Vector backbone: pLO3
  Total vector size (bp): 3475
  Vector type: Synthetic Biology
Growth in bacteria
  Bacterial resistance: Kanamycin, 50 μg/mL
  Growth temperature: 37°C
  Growth strain: DH5alpha
  Copy number: High Copy
Gene/Insert
  Gene/Insert name: KanR
  Species: Synthetic
  Entrez Gene: kanR (a.k.a. peH4H_0130)
  Cloning method: Gibson Cloning
  Sequencing primers: 5′ gtactacatcctggacctgcag
Terms and licenses: Academic/Nonprofit Terms; Industry Terms: Not Available to Industry
How to cite: pHRep-HKH1 was a gift from Anita Emmerstorfer-Augustin (Addgene plasmid # 232909 ; http://n2t.net/addgene:232909 ; RRID:Addgene_232909)
