[The description below was written by a language model from this plasmid's Addgene catalogue record and pLannotate feature annotations shown in this document.]
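Description:
pHRep-HKH1 is a small (3,475 bp) synthetic-biology plasmid, listed as built on the pLO3 backbone by Gibson cloning, that carries a repair/disruption template for the phaC1 locus of Cupriavidus necator H16. It is propagated in E. coli (DH5alpha) at high copy from a ColE1/pMB1/pUC-type origin of replication and is selected with kanamycin. The annotated features include no other replication origin, so the table gives no indication of an element for stable maintenance in C. necator. The record does not comment on this directly.

The payload is a kanamycin resistance cassette consisting of the aph(3')-Ia aminoglycoside phosphotransferase coding sequence preceded by a fragment of the AmpR (bla) promoter, which presumably drives its expression. This cassette sits between two fragments of phaC, the poly(3-hydroxyalkanoate) synthase gene of C. necator H16. One fragment of roughly 870 bp lies upstream, spanning the plasmid numbering origin, and one of roughly 890 bp lies downstream. Both are in the same orientation as the marker. These fragments serve as homology arms: recombination at both arms with the chromosomal locus would insert KanR into phaC1, interrupting the gene and making integrants selectable on kanamycin. KanR therefore serves both as the plasmid's selection marker in E. coli and as the integrated marker.

The associated work describes an adapted lambda Red recombineering system for C. necator H16, so the construct is most plausibly used as a homologous recombination template, or a source of one, for testing or performing phaC1 disruption. The record does not specify how the template is delivered.
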