Features (pLannotate 1.2.2; 5 found; start..end, strand, type, name):
    802..845     +  promoter       AmpR promoter (fragment): bla
    891..1706    +  CDS            KanR: aminoglycoside phosphotransferase; aph(3')-Ia; confers resistance to kanamycin in bacteria or G418 (Geneticin®) in eukaryotes
   1794..2687    +  CDS            phaC (fragment): PHAC_CUPNH - Also known as phbC From Cupriavidus necator (strain ATCC 17699 / DSM 428 / KCTC 22496 / NCIMB 10442 / H16 / Stanier 337) (Ralstonia eutropha).
   2756..3344    -  rep_origin     ori: high-copy-number ColE1/pMB1/pBR322/pUC origin of replication
   3377..774     +  CDS            phaC (fragment) (across the origin): PHAC_CUPNH - Also known as phbC From Cupriavidus necator (strain ATCC 17699 / DSM 428 / KCTC 22496 / NCIMB 10442 / H16 / Stanier 337) (Ralstonia eutropha).
>Addgene plasmid #232909 | pHRep-HKH1 | addgene full sequence | sequence record 472826 | Addgene NGS Result
TGGTCCCGCCAGTGGCAGGGCACTGAAGGCAACGGCCACGCGGCCGCGTCCGGCATTCCGGGCCTGGATG
CGCTGGCAGGCGTCAAGATCGCGCCGGCGCAGCTGGGTGATATCCAGCAGCGCTACATGAAGGACTTCTC
AGCGCTGTGGCAGGCCATGGCCGAGGGCAAGGCCGAGGCCACCGGTCCGCTGCACGACCGGCGCTTCGCC
GGCGACGCATGGCGCACCAACCTCCCATATCGCTTCGCTGCCGCGTTCTACCTGCTCAATGCGCGCGCCT
TGACCGAGCTGGCCGATGCCGTCGAGGCCGATGCCAAGACCCGCCAGCGCATCCGCTTCGCGATCTCGCA
ATGGGTCGATGCGATGTCGCCCGCCAACTTCCTTGCCACCAATCCCGAGGCGCAGCGCCTGCTGATCGAG
TCGGGCGGCGAATCGCTGCGTGCCGGCGTGCGCAACATGATGGAAGACCTGACACGCGGCAAGATCTCGC
AGACCGACGAGAGCGCGTTTGAGGTCGGCCGCAATGTCGCGGTGACCGAAGGCGCCGTGGTCTTCGAGAA
CGAGTACTTCCAGCTGTTGCAGTACAAGCCGCTGACCGACAAGGTGCACGCGCGCCCGCTGCTGATGGTG
CCGCCGTGCATCAACAAGTACTACATCCTGGACCTGCAGCCGGAGAGCTCGCTGGTGCGCCATGTGGTGG
AGCAGGGACATACGGTGTTTCTGGTGTCGTGGCGCAATCCGGACGCCAGCATGGCCGGCAGCACCTGGGA
CGACTGAATTCTTTGCGTTTCTACAAACTCTTTTGTTTATTTTTCTAAATACATTCAATATGTATCCGCT
CATGAACAATAAAACTGTCTGCTTACATAAACAGTAATACAAGGGGTGTTATGAGCCATATTCAACGGGA
AACGTCTTGCTCTAGGCCGCGATTAAATTCCAACATGGATGCTGATTTATATGGGTATAAATGGGCTCGC
GATAATGTCGGGCAATCAGGTGCGACAATCTATCGATTGTATGGGAAGCCCGATGCGCCAGAGTTGTTTC
TGAAACATGGCAAAGGTAGCGTTGCCAATGATGTTACAGATGAGATGGTCAGACTAAACTGGCTGACGGA
ATTTATGCCTCTTCCGACCATCAAGCATTTTATCCGTACTCCTGATGATGCATGGTTACTCACCACTGCG
ATCCCCGGGAAAACAGCATTCCAGGTATTAGAAGAATATCCTGATTCAGGTGAAAATATTGTTGATGCGC
TGGCAGTGTTCCTGCGCCGGTTGCATTCGATTCCTGTTTGTAATTGTCCTTTTAACAGCGATCGCGTATT
TCGTCTCGCTCAGGCGCAATCACGAATGAATAACGGTTTGGTTGATGCGAGTGATTTTGATGACGAGCGT
AATGGCTGGCCTGTTGAACAAGTCTGGAAAGAAATGCATAAACTTTTGCCATTCTCACCGGATTCAGTCG
TCACTCATGGTGATTTCTCACTTGATAACCTTATTTTTGACGAGGGGAAATTAATAGGTTGTATTGATGT
TGGACGAGTCGGAATCGCAGACCGATACCAGGATCTTGCCATCCTATGGAACTGCCTCGGTGAGTTTTCT
CCTTCATTACAGAAACGGCTTTTTCAAAAATATGGTATTGATAATCCTGATATGAATAAATTGCAGTTTC
ATTTGATGCTCGATGAGTTTTTCTAAGAATTAATTCATGACCAAAATCCCTTAACGTGAGTTTTCGTTCC
ACTGAGCGTCAGACAGGCCTCCTAGGACGGATGGCCTTGGATCCACATCGAGCACGCGGCCATCCGCGCC
ATCGAAGTCGCGCGCGACATCAGCGGCCAGGACAAGATCAACGTGCTCGGCTTCTGCGTGGGCGGCACCA
TTGTCTCGACCGCGCTGGCGGTGCTGGCCGCGCGCGGCGAGCACCCGGCCGCCAGCGTCACGCTGCTGAC
CACGCTGCTGGACTTTGCCGACACGGGCATCCTCGACGTCTTTGTCGACGAGGGCCATGTGCAGTTGCGC
GAGGCCACGCTGGGCGGCGGCGCCGGCGCGCCGTGCGCGCTGCTGCGCGGCCTTGAGCTGGCCAATACCT
TCTCGTTCTTGCGCCCGAACGACCTGGTGTGGAACTACGTGGTCGACAACTACCTGAAGGGCAACACGCC
GGTGCCGTTCGACCTGCTGTTCTGGAACGGCGACGCCACCAACCTGCCGGGGCCGTGGTACTGCTGGTAC
CTGCGCCACACCTACCTGCAGAACGAGCTCAAGGTACCGGGCAAGCTGACCGTGTGCGGCGTGCCGGTGG
ACCTGGCCAGCATCGACGTGCCGACCTATATCTACGGCTCGCGCGAAGACCATATCGTGCCGTGGACCGC
GGCCTATGCCTCGACCGCGCTGCTGGCGAACAAGCTGCGCTTCGTGCTGGGTGCGTCGGGCCATATCGCC
GGTGTGATCAACCCGCCGGCCAAGAACAAGCGCAGCCACTGGACTAACGATGCGCTGCCGGAGTCGCCGC
AGCAATGGCTGGCCGGCGCCATCGAGCATCACGGCAGCTGGTGGCCGGACTGGACCGCATGGCTGGCCGG
GCAGGCCGGCGCGAAACGCGCCGCGCCCGCCAACTATGGCAATGCGCGCTATCGCGCAATCGAACCCGCG
CCTGGGCGATACGTCAAAGCCAAGGCATGACTCGAGATGTGAGCAAAAGGCCAGCAAAAGGCCAGGAACC
GTAAAAAGGCCGCGTTGCTGGCGTTTTTCCATAGGCTCCGCCCCCCTGACGAGCATCACAAAAATCGACG
CTCAAGTCAGAGGTGGCGAAACCCGACAGGACTATAAAGATACCAGGCGTTTCCCCCTGGAAGCTCCCTC
GTGCGCTCTCCTGTTCCGACCCTGCCGCTTACCGGATACCTGTCCGCCTTTCTCCCTTCGGGAAGCGTGG
CGCTTTCTCATAGCTCACGCTGTAGGTATCTCAGTTCGGTGTAGGTCGTTCGCTCCAAGCTGGGCTGTGT
GCACGAACCCCCCGTTCAGCCCGACCGCTGCGCCTTATCCGGTAACTATCGTCTTGAGTCCAACCCGGTA
AGACACGACTTATCGCCACTGGCAGCAGCCACTGGTAACAGGATTAGCAGAGCGAGGTATGTAGGCGGTG
CTACAGAGTTCTTGAAGTGGTGGCCTAACTACGGCTACACTAGAAGGACAGTATTTGGTATCTGCGCTCT
GCTGAAGCCAGTTACCTTCGGAAAAAGAGTTGGTAGCTCTTGATCCGGCAAACAAACCACCGCTGGTAGC
GGTGGTTTTTTTGTTTGCAAGCAGCAGATTACGCGCAGAAAAAAAGGATCTCAAGAAGATCCTTTGATCT
TTTCTACGGGTCTAGAATGGCGACCGGCAAAGGCGCGGCAGCTTCCACGCAGGAAGGCAAGTCCCAACCA
TTCAAGGTCACGCCGGGGCCATTCGATCCAGCCACATGGCTGGAA
